Addgene plasmid #85661: pSico shMAPKAPK3 human
Purpose: expression of shRNA targeting human MAPKAPK3
Depositing lab: Julien Sage. Depositing organization: Stanford University. Publication: Coordination of stress signals by the lysine methyltransferase SMYD2 promotes pancreatic cancer. Reynoird N, Mazur PK, Stellfeld T, Flores NM, Lofgren SM, Carlson SM, Brambilla E, Hainaut P, Kaznowska EB, Arrowsmith CH, Khatri P, Stresemann C, Gozani O, Sage J. Genes Dev. 2016 Apr 1;30(7):772-85. doi: 10.1101/gad.275529.115. Epub 2016 Mar 17. PubMed 26988419.
Backbone
  Vector backbone: pSico
  Vector type: Mammalian Expression, Lentiviral, RNAi
  Selectable markers: Puromycin
Growth in bacteria
  Bacterial resistance: Ampicillin, 100 μg/mL
  Growth temperature: 37°C
  Growth strain: NEB Stable
  Copy number: Unknown
Gene/Insert
  Gene/Insert name: MAPKAPK3
  gRNA/shRNA sequence: TGCTAAGTGGCTTCCCATTATTCAAGAGATAATGGGAAGCCACTTAGCTTTTTTC
  Species: H. sapiens (human)
  Entrez Gene: MAPKAPK3 (a.k.a. 3PK, MAPKAP-K3, MAPKAP3, MAPKAPK-3, MDPT3, MK-3)
  Promoter: U6
  Cloning method: Unknown
  Sequencing primers: 5′ mU6-F
Terms and licenses: Academic/Nonprofit Terms; Industry Terms: Not Available to Industry
How to cite: pSico shMAPKAPK3 human was a gift from Julien Sage (Addgene plasmid # 85661 ; http://n2t.net/addgene:85661 ; RRID:Addgene_85661)
