[The description below was written by a language model from this plasmid's Addgene catalogue record and pLannotate feature annotations shown in this document.]
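Description:
pSico shMAPKAPK3 human is an HIV-1-based lentiviral RNAi vector built on the pSico backbone, carrying a short hairpin RNA directed against human MAPKAPK3 (also known as MK-3 or 3PK), a stress-activated kinase. It is maintained in bacteria through a high-copy ColE1/pUC-type origin and the β-lactamase gene for ampicillin selection. A fragment of the pBR322 bom region is also detected.

The viral portion begins with a CMV enhancer/promoter fused to a truncated 5' LTR, which drives production of the genomic RNA in packaging cells. This is followed by the Ψ packaging signal with a gag fragment, the RRE for Rev-dependent nuclear export, and the cPPT/CTS that aids nuclear import. Downstream lies a pair of direct loxP sites flanking a mouse PGK promoter–puromycin N-acetyltransferase–PGK poly(A) cassette, then a WPRE to enhance transcript stability, nef-derived sequence and a truncated 3' LTR.

The catalogue lists U6 as the shRNA promoter, although neither the U6 promoter nor the hairpin was annotated in the feature table. The unannotated stretches before the first loxP and after the second are the likely locations. In the pSico design, the floxed cassette interrupts the U6 promoter–hairpin unit, so shRNA expression is activated only after Cre excises the intervening sequence. Here that cassette also supplies puromycin selection of transduced cells, so the marker would be lost upon recombination.

The construct is intended for stable, potentially Cre-conditional knockdown of MAPKAPK3 in human cells. It was deposited in connection with a study of stress signalling in pancreatic cancer.
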