Features (pLannotate 1.2.2; 23 found; start..end, strand, type, name):
    110..489     +  enhancer       CMV enhancer: human cytomegalovirus immediate early enhancer
    490..689     +  promoter       CMV promoter: human cytomegalovirus (CMV) immediate early promoter
    707..887     +  LTR            5' LTR (truncated): truncated 5' long terminal repeat (LTR) from HIV-1
    934..1059    +  misc_feature   HIV-1 Ψ: packaging signal of human immunodeficiency virus type 1
   1043..1381    +  CDS            HIV-1 gag (fragment): gag protein from human immunodeficiency virus 1; gag
   1556..1789    +  misc_feature   RRE: The Rev response element (RRE) of HIV-1 allows for Rev-dependent mRNA export from the nucleus to the cytoplasm.
   2166..2266    +  CDS            Rev (fragment): human immunodeficiency virus 1 (HIV-1) Rev protein; rev; enhances nuclear export of unspliced and incompletely spliced viral mRNAs
   2316..2433    +  misc_feature   cPPT/CTS: central polypurine tract and central termination sequence of HIV-1
   2686..2719    +  protein_bind   loxP: Cre-mediated recombination occurs in the 8-bp core sequence (GCATACAT). Cre recombinase
   2913..3285    +  promoter       PGK promoter (fragment): mouse phosphoglycerate kinase 1 promoter
   3286..3307    +  promoter       PGK promoter (fragment): mouse phosphoglycerate kinase 1 promoter
   3351..3950    +  CDS            PuroR: puromycin N-acetyltransferase; pac from Streptomyces alboniger; confers resistance to puromycin
   4010..4251    +  polyA_signal   PGK poly(A) signal (fragment): mouse phosphoglycerate kinase 1 polyadenylation signal
   4299..4332    +  protein_bind   loxP: Cre-mediated recombination occurs in the 8-bp core sequence (GCATACAT). Cre recombinase
   4365..4388    +  misc_feature   MCS (fragment): pBluescript multiple cloning site
   4388..4976    +  misc_feature   WPRE: woodchuck hepatitis virus posttranscriptional regulatory element
   4977..4996    +  misc_feature   MCS (fragment): pBluescript multiple cloning site
   4998..5498    +  CDS            nef (fragment): NEF_HV1LA - Experimental evidence at protein level: Swiss-Prot protein existence level 1. Extracellular Nef protein targets CD4(+) T-lymphocytes for apoptosis by interacting with CXCR4 surface receptors. From Human immunodeficiency virus type 1 group M subtype B (isolate Lai) (HIV-1).
   5505..5685    +  LTR            5' LTR (truncated): truncated 5' long terminal repeat (LTR) from HIV-1
   5747..6335    -  rep_origin     ori: high-copy-number ColE1/pMB1/pBR322/pUC origin of replication
   6506..7366    -  CDS            AmpR: β-lactamase; bla; confers resistance to ampicillin, carbenicillin, and related antibiotics
   7367..7471    -  promoter       AmpR promoter: bla
   7530..7582    -  misc_feature   bom (fragment): basis of mobility region from pBR322
>Addgene plasmid #85661 | pSico shMAPKAPK3 human | addgene full sequence | sequence record 170816 | Addgene NGS Result
AAAATTTAAGCTACAACAAGGCAAGGCTTGACCGACAATTGCATGAAGAATCTGCTTAGGGTTAGGCGTT
TTGCGCTGCTTCGCGATGTACGGGCCAGATATACGCGTTGACATTGATTATTGACTAGTTATTAATAGTA
ATCAATTACGGGGTCATTAGTTCATAGCCCATATATGGAGTTCCGCGTTACATAACTTACGGTAAATGGC
CCGCCTGGCTGACCGCCCAACGACCCCCGCCCATTGACGTCAATAATGACGTATGTTCCCATAGTAACGC
CAATAGGGACTTTCCATTGACGTCAATGGGTGGAGTATTTACGGTAAACTGCCCACTTGGCAGTACATCA
AGTGTATCATATGCCAAGTACGCCCCCTATTGACGTCAATGACGGTAAATGGCCCGCCTGGCATTATGCC
CAGTACATGACCTTATGGGACTTTCCTACTTGGCAGTACATCTACGTATTAGTCATCGCTATTACCATGG
TGATGCGGTTTTGGCAGTACATCAATGGGCGTGGATAGCGGTTTGACTCACGGGGATTTCCAAGTCTCCA
CCCCATTGACGTCAATGGGAGTTTGTTTTGGCACCAAAATCAACGGGACTTTCCAAAATGTCGTAACAAC
TCCGCCCCATTGACGCAAATGGGCGGTAGGCGTGTACGGTGGGAGGTCTATATAAGCAGCGCGTTTTGCC
TGTACTGGGTCTCTCTGGTTAGACCAGATCTGAGCCTGGGAGCTCTCTGGCTAACTAGGGAACCCACTGC
TTAAGCCTCAATAAAGCTTGCCTTGAGTGCTTCAAGTAGTGTGTGCCCGTCTGTTGTGTGACTCTGGTAA
CTAGAGATCCCTCAGACCCTTTTAGTCAGTGTGGAAAATCTCTAGCAGTGGCGCCCGAACAGGGACTTGA
AAGCGAAAGGGAAACCAGAGGAGCTCTCTCGACGCAGGACTCGGCTTGCTGAAGCGCGCACGGCAAGAGG
CGAGGGGCGGCGACTGGTGAGTACGCCAAAAATTTTGACTAGCGGAGGCTAGAAGGAGAGAGATGGGTGC
GAGAGCGTCAGTATTAAGCGGGGGAGAATTAGATCGCGATGGGAAAAAATTCGGTTAAGGCCAGGGGGAA
AGAAAAAATATAAATTAAAACATATAGTATGGGCAAGCAGGGAGCTAGAACGATTCGCAGTTAATCCTGG
CCTGTTAGAAACATCAGAAGGCTGTAGACAAATACTGGGACAGCTACAACCATCCCTTCAGACAGGATCA
GAAGAACTTAGATCATTATATAATACAGTAGCAACCCTCTATTGTGTGCATCAAAGGATAGAGATAAAAG
ACACCAAGGAAGCTTTAGACAAGATAGAGGAAGAGCAAAACAAAAGTAAGACCACCGCACAGCAAGCGGC
CGGCCGCTGATCTTCAGACCTGGAGGAGGAGATATGAGGGACAATTGGAGAAGTGAATTATATAAATATA
AAGTAGTAAAAATTGAACCATTAGGAGTAGCACCCACCAAGGCAAAGAGAAGAGTGGTGCAGAGAGAAAA
AAGAGCAGTGGGAATAGGAGCTTTGTTCCTTGGGTTCTTGGGAGCAGCAGGAAGCACTATGGGCGCAGCG
TCAATGACGCTGACGGTACAGGCCAGACAATTATTGTCTGGTATAGTGCAGCAGCAGAACAATTTGCTGA
GGGCTATTGAGGCGCAACAGCATCTGTTGCAACTCACAGTCTGGGGCATCAAGCAGCTCCAGGCAAGAAT
CCTGGCTGTGGAAAGATACCTAAAGGATCAACAGCTCCTGGGGATTTGGGGTTGCTCTGGAAAACTCATT
TGCACCACTGCTGTGCCTTGGAATGCTAGTTGGAGTAATAAATCTCTGGAACAGATTTGGAATCACACGA
CCTGGATGGAGTGGGACAGAGAAATTAACAATTACACAAGCTTAATACACTCCTTAATTGAAGAATCGCA
AAACCAGCAAGAAAAGAATGAACAAGAATTATTGGAATTAGATAAATGGGCAAGTTTGTGGAATTGGTTT
AACATAACAAATTGGCTGTGGTATATAAAATTATTCATAATGATAGTAGGAGGCTTGGTAGGTTTAAGAA
TAGTTTTTGCTGTACTTTCTATAGTGAATAGAGTTAGGCAGGGATATTCACCATTATCGTTTCAGACCCA
CCTCCCAACCCCGAGGGGACCCGACAGGCCCGAAGGAATAGAAGAAGAAGGTGGAGAGAGAGACAGAGAC
AGATCCATTCGATTAGTGAACGGATCGGCACTGCGTGCGCCAATTCTGCAGACAAATGGCAGTATTCATC
CACAATTTTAAAAGAAAAGGGGGGATTGGGGGGTACAGTGCAGGGGAAAGAATAGTAGACATAATAGCAA
CAGACATACAAACTAAAGAATTACAAAAACAAATTACAAAAATTCAAAATTTTCGGGTTTATTACAGGGA
CAGCAGAGATCCAGTTTGGTTAGTACCGGGCCCGCTCTAGAGATCCGACGCGCCATCTCTAGGCCCGCGC
CGGCCCCCTCGCACAGACTTGTGGGAGAAGCTCGGCTACTCCCCTGCCCCGGTTAATTTGCATATAATAT
TTCCTAGTAACTATAGAGGCTTAATGTGCGATAAAAGACAGATAATCTGTTCTTTTTAATACTAGCTACA
TTTTACATGATAGGCTTGGATTTCTATAACTTCGTATAGCATACATTATACGAAGTTATAAACAGCACAA
AAGGAAACTCACCCTAACTGTAAAGTAATTGTGTGTTTTGAGACTATAAATATCCCTTGGAGAAAAGCCT
TGTTTGCTAAGTGGCTTCCCATTATTCAAGAGATAATGGGAAGCCACTTAGCTTTTTTCTCGAGTACTAG
GATCCATTAGGCGGCCGAATTCGTCGACCTCGAAATTCTACCGGGTAGGGGAGGCGCTTTTCCCAAGGCA
GTCTGGAGCATGCGCTTTAGCAGCCCCGCTGGGCACTTGGCGCTACACAAGTGGCCTCTGGCCTCGCACA
CATTCCACATCCACCGGTAGGCGCCAACCGGCTCCGTTCTTTGGTGGCCCCTTCGCGCCACCTTCTACTC
CTCCCCTAGTCAGGAAGTTCCCCCCCGCCCCGCAGCTCGCGTCGTGCAGGACGTGACAAATGGAAGTAGC
ACGTCTCACTAGTCTCGTGCAGATGGACAGCACCGCTGAGCAATGGAAGCGGGTAGGCCTTTGGGGCAGC
GGCCAATAGCAGCTTTGCTCCTTCGCTTTCTGGGCTCAGAGGCTGGGAAGGGGTGGGTCCGGGGGTTCCT
CATCTCCGGGCCTTTCGACCTGCATCCATCTAGATCTCGATCGAGCAGCTGAAGCTTACCATGACCGAGT
ACAAGCCCACGGTGCGCCTCGCCACCCGCGACGACGTCCCCAGGGCCGTACGCACCCTCGCCGCCGCGTT
CGCCGACTACCCCGCCACGCGCCACACCGTCGATCCGGACCGCCACATCGAGCGGGTCACCGAGCTGCAA
GAACTCTTCCTCACGCGCGTCGGGCTCGACATCGGCAAGGTGTGGGTCGCGGACGACGGCGCCGCGGTGG
CGGTCTGGACCACGCCGGAGAGCGTCGAAGCGGGGGCGGTGTTCGCCGAGATCGGCCCGCGCATGGCCGA
GTTGAGCGGTTCCCGGCTGGCCGCGCAGCAACAGATGGAAGGCCTCCTGGCGCCGCACCGGCCCAAGGAG
CCCGCGTGGTTCCTGGCCACCGTCGGCGTCTCGCCCGACCACCAGGGCAAGGGTCTGGGCAGCGCCGTCG
TGCTCCCCGGAGTGGAGGCGGCCGAGCGCGCCGGGGTGCCCGCCTTCCTGGAGACCTCCGCGCCCCGCAA
CCTCCCCTTCTACGAGCGGCTCGGCTTCACCGTCACCGCCGACGTCGAGGTGCCCGAAGGACCGCGCACC
TGGTGCATGACCCGCAAGCCCGGTGCCTGACGCCCGCCCCACGACCCGCAGCGCCCGACCGAAAGGAGCG
CACGACCCCATGCATCGATGATATCATAATTTAAACAAGCAAAACCAAATTAAGGGCCAGCTCATTCCTC
CCACTCATGATCTATAGATCTATAGATCTCTCGTGGGATCATTGTTTTTCTCTTGATTCCCACTTTGTGG
TTCTAAGTACTGTGGTTTCCAAATGTGTCAGTTTCATAGCCTGAAGAACGAGATCAGCAGCCTCTGTTCC
ACATACACTTCATTCTCAGTATTGTTTTGCCAAGTTCTAATTCCATCAGAAGCTGGTCGACTCTAGCTAG
ATGCGGCCGCAATTCGTCGAGGGACCTAATAACTTCGTATAGCATACATTATACGAAGTTATACATGTTT
AAGGGTTCCGGTTCCACTAGGTACAATTCGATATCAAGCTTATCGATAATCAACCTCTGGATTACAAAAT
TTGTGAAAGATTGACTGGTATTCTTAACTATGTTGCTCCTTTTACGCTATGTGGATACGCTGCTTTAATG
CCTTTGTATCATGCTATTGCTTCCCGTATGGCTTTCATTTTCTCCTCCTTGTATAAATCCTGGTTGCTGT
CTCTTTATGAGGAGTTGTGGCCCGTTGTCAGGCAACGTGGCGTGGTGTGCACTGTGTTTGCTGACGCAAC
CCCCACTGGTTGGGGCATTGCCACCACCTGTCAGCTCCTTTCCGGGACTTTCGCTTTCCCCCTCCCTATT
GCCACGGCGGAACTCATCGCCGCCTGCCTTGCCCGCTGCTGGACAGGGGCTCGGCTGTTGGGCACTGACA
ATTCCGTGGTGTTGTCGGGGAAATCATCGTCCTTTCCTTGGCTGCTCGCCTGTGTTGCCACCTGGATTCT
GCGCGGGACGTCCTTCTGCTACGTCCCTTCGGCCCTCAATCCAGCGGACCTTCCTTCCCGCGGCCTGCTG
CCGGCTCTGCGGCCTCTTCCGCGTCTTCGCCTTCGCCCTCAGACGAGTCGGATCTCCCTTTGGGCCGCCT
CCCCGCATCGATACCGTCGACCTCGATCGAGACCTAGAAAAACATGGAGCAATCACAAGTAGCAATACAG
CAGCTACCAATGCTGATTGTGCCTGGCTAGAAGCACAAGAGGAGGAGGAGGTGGGTTTTCCAGTCACACC
TCAGGTACCTTTAAGACCAATGACTTACAAGGCAGCTGTAGATCTTAGCCACTTTTTAAAAGAAAAGGGG
GGACTGGAAGGGCTAATTCACTCCCAACGAAGACAAGATATCCTTGATCTGTGGATCTACCACACACAAG
GCTACTTCCCTGATTGGCAGAACTACACACCAGGGCCAGGGATCAGATATCCACTGACCTTTGGATGGTG
CTACAAGCTAGTACCAGTTGAGCAAGAGAAGGTAGAAGAAGCCAATGAAGGAGAGAACACCCGCTTGTTA
CACCCTGTGAGCCTGCATGGGATGGATGACCCGGAGAGAGAAGTATTAGAGTGGAGGTTTGACAGCCGCC
TAGCATTTCATCACATGGCCCGAGAGCTGCATCCGGACTGTACTGGGTCTCTCTGGTTAGACCAGATCTG
AGCCTGGGAGCTCTCTGGCTAACTAGGGAACCCACTGCTTAAGCCTCAATAAAGCTTGCCTTGAGTGCTT
CAAGTAGTGTGTGCCCGTCTGTTGTGTGACTCTGGTAACTAGAGATCCCTCAGACCCTTTTAGTCAGTGT
GGAAAATCTCTAGCAGCATGTGAGCAAAAGGCCAGCAAAAGGCCAGGAACCGTAAAAAGGCCGCGTTGCT
GGCGTTTTTCCATAGGCTCCGCCCCCCTGACGAGCATCACAAAAATCGACGCTCAAGTCAGAGGTGGCGA
AACCCGACAGGACTATAAAGATACCAGGCGTTTCCCCCTGGAAGCTCCCTCGTGCGCTCTCCTGTTCCGA
CCCTGCCGCTTACCGGATACCTGTCCGCCTTTCTCCCTTCGGGAAGCGTGGCGCTTTCTCATAGCTCACG
CTGTAGGTATCTCAGTTCGGTGTAGGTCGTTCGCTCCAAGCTGGGCTGTGTGCACGAACCCCCCGTTCAG
CCCGACCGCTGCGCCTTATCCGGTAACTATCGTCTTGAGTCCAACCCGGTAAGACACGACTTATCGCCAC
TGGCAGCAGCCACTGGTAACAGGATTAGCAGAGCGAGGTATGTAGGCGGTGCTACAGAGTTCTTGAAGTG
GTGGCCTAACTACGGCTACACTAGAAGAACAGTATTTGGTATCTGCGCTCTGCTGAAGCCAGTTACCTTC
GGAAAAAGAGTTGGTAGCTCTTGATCCGGCAAACAAACCACCGCTGGTAGCGGTGGTTTTTTTGTTTGCA
AGCAGCAGATTACGCGCAGAAAAAAAGGATCTCAAGAAGATCCTTTGATCTTTTCTACGGGGTCTGACGC
TCAGTGGAACGAAAACTCACGTTAAGGGATTTTGGTCATGAGATTATCAAAAAGGATCTTCACCTAGATC
CTTTTAAATTAAAAATGAAGTTTTAAATCAATCTAAAGTATATATGAGTAAACTTGGTCTGACAGTTACC
AATGCTTAATCAGTGAGGCACCTATCTCAGCGATCTGTCTATTTCGTTCATCCATAGTTGCCTGACTCCC
CGTCGTGTAGATAACTACGATACGGGAGGGCTTACCATCTGGCCCCAGTGCTGCAATGATACCGCGAGAC
CCACGCTCACCGGCTCCAGATTTATCAGCAATAAACCAGCCAGCCGGAAGGGCCGAGCGCAGAAGTGGTC
CTGCAACTTTATCCGCCTCCATCCAGTCTATTAATTGTTGCCGGGAAGCTAGAGTAAGTAGTTCGCCAGT
TAATAGTTTGCGCAACGTTGTTGCCATTGCTACAGGCATCGTGGTGTCACGCTCGTCGTTTGGTATGGCT
TCATTCAGCTCCGGTTCCCAACGATCAAGGCGAGTTACATGATCCCCCATGTTGTGCAAAAAAGCGGTTA
GCTCCTTCGGTCCTCCGATCGTTGTCAGAAGTAAGTTGGCCGCAGTGTTATCACTCATGGTTATGGCAGC
ACTGCATAATTCTCTTACTGTCATGCCATCCGTAAGATGCTTTTCTGTGACTGGTGAGTACTCAACCAAG
TCATTCTGAGAATAGTGTATGCGGCGACCGAGTTGCTCTTGCCCGGCGTCAATACGGGATAATACCGCGC
CACATAGCAGAACTTTAAAAGTGCTCATCATTGGAAAACGTTCTTCGGGGCGAAAACTCTCAAGGATCTT
ACCGCTGTTGAGATCCAGTTCGATGTAACCCACTCGTGCACCCAACTGATCTTCAGCATCTTTTACTTTC
ACCAGCGTTTCTGGGTGAGCAAAAACAGGAAGGCAAAATGCCGCAAAAAAGGGAATAAGGGCGACACGGA
AATGTTGAATACTCATACTCTTCCTTTTTCAATATTATTGAAGCATTTATCAGGGTTATTGTCTCATGAG
CGGATACATATTTGAATGTATTTAGAAAAATAAACAAATAGGGGTTCCGCGCACATTTCCCCGAAAAGTG
CCACCTGACGTCGACGGATCGGGAGATCTCCCGATCCCCTATGGTGCACTCTCAGTACAATCTGCTCTGA
TGCCGCATAGTTAAGCCAGTATCTGCTCCCTGCTTGTGTGTTGGAGGTCGCTGAGTAGTGCGCGAGC
